>Addgene plasmid #110500 | EGFP-Rab13 | addgene full sequence | sequence record 210499 | Addgene NGS Result
CGTTACATAACTTACGGTAAATGGCCCGCCTGGCTGACCGCCCAACGACCCCCGCCCATTGACGTCAATA
ATGACGTATGTTCCCATAGTAACGCCAATAGGGACTTTCCATTGACGTCAATGGGTGGAGTATTTACGGT
AAACTGCCCACTTGGCAGTACATCAAGTGTATCATATGCCAAGTACGCCCCCTATTGACGTCAATGACGG
TAAATGGCCCGCCTGGCATTATGCCCAGTACATGACCTTATGGGACTTTCCTACTTGGCAGTACATCTAC
GTATTAGTCATCGCTATTACCATGGTGATGCGGTTTTGGCAGTACATCAATGGGCGTGGATAGCGGTTTG
ACTCACGGGGATTTCCAAGTCTCCACCCCATTGACGTCAATGGGAGTTTGTTTTGGCACCAAAATCAACG
GGACTTTCCAAAATGTCGTAACAACTCCGCCCCATTGACGCAAATGGGCGGTAGGCGTGTACGGTGGGAG
GTCTATATAAGCAGAGCTGGTTTAGTGAACCGTCAGATCCGCTAGCGCTACCGGTCGCCACCATGGTGAG
CAAGGGCGAGGAGCTGTTCACCGGGGTGGTGCCCATCCTGGTCGAGCTGGACGGCGACGTAAACGGCCAC
AAGTTCAGCGTGTCCGGCGAGGGCGAGGGCGATGCCACCTACGGCAAGCTGACCCTGAAGTTCATCTGCA
CCACCGGCAAGCTGCCCGTGCCCTGGCCCACCCTCGTGACCACCCTGACCTACGGCGTGCAGTGCTTCAG
CCGCTACCCCGACCACATGAAGCAGCACGACTTCTTCAAGTCCGCCATGCCCGAAGGCTACGTCCAGGAG
CGCACCATCTTCTTCAAGGACGACGGCAACTACAAGACCCGCGCCGAGGTGAAGTTCGAGGGCGACACCC
TGGTGAACCGCATCGAGCTGAAGGGCATCGACTTCAAGGAGGACGGCAACATCCTGGGGCACAAGCTGGA
GTACAACTACAACAGCCACAACGTCTATATCATGGCCGACAAGCAGAAGAACGGCATCAAGGTGAACTTC
AAGATCCGCCACAACATCGAGGACGGCAGCGTGCAGCTCGCCGACCACTACCAGCAGAACACCCCCATCG
GCGACGGCCCCGTGCTGCTGCCCGACAACCACTACCTGAGCACCCAGTCCGCCCTGAGCAAAGACCCCAA
CGAGAAGCGCGATCACATGGTCCTGCTGGAGTTCGTGACCGCCGCCGGGATCACTCTCGGCATGGACGAG
CTGTACAAGTCCGGACTCAGATCTCGAGCTCAAGCTTCGAATTCCCGGGATATCGTCGACCCACGCGTCC
GCTGGGCTCCGTGCCGCTCTGTTTGCCAACCGTCCAGTCCCGCCTACCAGTGCCGGGCGCTCCCCACCCC
TCCCCCGGCTCCCCCGGTGTCCGCCATGGCCAAAGCCTACGACCACCTCTTCAAGTTGCTGCTGATCGGG
GACTCGGGGGTGGGCAAGACTTGTCTGATCATTCGCTTTGCAGAGGACAACTTCAACAACACTTACATCT
CCACCATCGGAATTGATTTCAAGATCCGCACTGTGGATATAGAGGGGAAGAAGATCAAACTACAAGTCTG
GGACACGGCTGGCCAAGAGCGGTTCAAGACAATAACTACTGCCTACTACCGTGGAGCCATGGGCATTATC
CTAGTATACGACATCACGGATGAGAAATCTTTCGAGAATATTCAGAACTGGATGAAAAGCATCAAGGAGA
ATGCCTCGGCTGGGGTGGAGCGCCTCTTGCTGGGGAACAAATGTGACATGGAGGCCAAGAGGAAGGTGCA
GAAGGAGCAGGCCGATAAGTTGGCTCGAGAGCATGGAATCCGATTTTTCGAAACTAGTGCTAAATCCAGT
ATGAATGTGGATGAGGCTTTTAGTTCCCTGGCCCGGGACATCTTGCTCAAGTCAGGAGGCCGGAGATCAG
GAAACGGCAACAAGCCTCCCAGTACTGACCTGAAAACTTGTGACAAGAAGAACACCAACAAGTGCTCCCT
GGGCTGAGGATCCACCGGATCTAGATAACTGATCATAATCAGCCATACCACATTTGTAGAGGTTTTACTT
GCTTTAAAAAACCTCCCACACCTCCCCCTGAACCTGAAACATAAAATGAATGCAATTGTTGTTGTTAACT
TGTTTATTGCAGCTTATAATGGTTACAAATAAAGCAATAGCATCACAAATTTCACAAATAAAGCATTTTT
TTCACTGCATTCTAGTTGTGGTTTGTCCAAACTCATCAATGTATCTTAACGCGTAAATTGTAAGCGTTAA
TATTTTGTTAAAATTCGCGTTAAATTTTTGTTAAATCAGCTCATTTTTTAACCAATAGGCCGAAATCGGC
AAAATCCCTTATAAATCAAAAGAATAGACCGAGATAGGGT
[37 nt withheld, positions 2421-2457]
AAAGAACGTGGACTCCAACGTCAAAGG
[49 nt withheld, positions 2485-2533]
T
[91 nt withheld, positions 2535-2625]
G
[124 nt withheld, positions 2627-2750]
CAGGTGGCACTTTTCGGGGAAATGTGCGCGGAACCCCTATTTGTTTATTTTTCTAAATACATTCAAATAT
GTATCCGCTCATGAGACAATAACCCTGATAAATGCTTCAATAATATTGAAAAAGGAAGAGTCCTGAGGCG
GAAAGAACCAGCTGTGGAATGTGTGTCAGTTAGGGTGTGGAAAGTCCCCAGGCTCCCCAGCAGGCAGAAG
TATGCAAAGCATGCATCTCAATTAGTCAGCAACCAGGTGTGGAAAGTCCCCAGGCTCCCCAGCAGGCAGA
AGTATGCAAAGCATGCATCTCAATTAGTCAGCAACCATAGTCCCGCCCCTAACTCCGCCCATCCCGCCCC
TAACTCCGCCCAGTTCCGCCCATTCTCCGCCCCATGGCTGACTAATTTTTTTTATTTATGCAGAGGCCGA
GGCCGCCTCGGCCTCTGAGCTATTCCAGAAGTAGTGAGGAGGCTTTTTTGGAGGCCTAGGCTTTTGCAAA
GATCGATCAAGAGACAGGATGAGGATCGTTTCGCATGATTGAACAAGATGGATTGCACGCAGGTTCTCCG
GCCGCTTGGGTGGAGAGGCTATTCGGCTATGACTGGGCACAACAGACAATCGGCTGCTCTGATGCCGCCG
TGTTCCGGCTGTCAGCGCAGGGGCGCCCGGTTCTTTTTGTCAAGACCGACCTGTCCGGTGCCCTGAATGA
ACTGCAAGACGAGGCAGCGCGGCTATCGTGGCTGGCCACGACGGGCGTTCCTTGCGCAGCTGTGCTCGAC
GTTGTCACTGAAGCGGGAAGGGACTGGCTGCTATTGGGCGAAGTGCCGGGGCAGGATCTCCTGTCATCTC
ACCTTGCTCCTGCCGAGAAAGTATCCATCATGGCTGATGCAATGCGGCGGCTGCATACGCTTGATCCGGC
TACCTGCCCATTCGACCACCAAGCGAAACATCGCATCGAGCGAGCACGTACTCGGATGGAAGCCGGTCTT
GTCGATCAGGATGATCTGGACGAAGAGCATCAGGGGCTCGCGCCAGCCGAACTGTTCGCCAGGCTCAAGG
CGAGCATGCCCGACGGCGAGGATCTCGTCGTGACCCATGGCGATGCCTGCTTGCCGAATATCATGGTGGA
AAATGGCCGCTTTTCTGGATTCATCGACTGTGGCCGGCTGGGTGTGGCGGACCGCTATCAGGACATAGCG
TTGGCTACCCGTGATATTGCTGAAGAGCTTGGCGGCGAATGGGCTGACCGCTTCCTCGTGCTTTACGGTA
TCGCCGCTCCCGATTCGCAGCGCATCGCCTTCTATCGCCTTCTTGACGAGTTCTTCTGAGCGGGACTCTG
GGGTTCGAAATGACCGACCAAGCGACGCCCAACCTGCCATCACGAGATTTCGATTCCACCGCCGCCTTCT
ATGAAAGGTTGGGCTTCGGAATCGTTTTCCGGGACGCCGGCTGGATGATCCTCCAGCGCGGGGATCTCAT
GCTGGAGTTCTTCGCCCACCCTAGGGGGAGGCTAACTGAAACACGGAAGGAGACAATACCGGAAGGAACC
CGCGCTATGACGGCAATAAAAAGACAGAATAAAACGCACGGTGTTGGGTCGTTTGTTCATAAACGCGGGG
TTCGGTCCCAGGGCTGGCACTCTGTCGATACCCCACCGAGACCCCATTGGGGCCAATACGCCCGCGTTTC
TTCCTTTTCCCCACCCCACCCCCCAAGTTCGGGTGAAGGCCCAGGGCTCGCAGCCAACGTCGGGGCGGCA
GGCCCTGCCATAGCCTCAGGTTACTCATATATACTTTAGATTGATTTAAAACTTCATTTTTAATTTAAAA
GGATCTAGGTGAAGATCCTTTTTGATAATCTCATGACCAAAATCCCTTAACGTGAGTTTTCGTTCCACTG
AGCGTCAGACCCCGTAGAAAAGATCAAAGGATCTTCTTGAGATCCTTTTTTTCTGCGCGTAATCTGCTGC
TTGCAAACAAAAAAACCACCGCTACCAGCGGTGGTTTGTTTGCCGGATCAAGAGCTACCAACTCTTTTTC
CGAAGGTAACTGGCTTCAGCAGAGCGCAGATACCAAATACTGTTCTTCTAGTGTAGCCGTAGTTAGGCCA
CCACTTCAAGAACTCTGTAGCACCGCCTACATACCTCGCTCTGCTAATCCTGTTACCAGTGGCTGCTGCC
AGTGGCGATAAGTCGTGTCTTACCGGGTTGGACTCAAGACGATAGTTACCGGATAAGGCGCAGCGGTCGG
GCTGAACGGGGGGTTCGTGCACACAGCCCAGCTTGGAGCGAACGACCTACACCGAACTGAGATACCTACA
GCGTGAGCTATGAGAAAGCGCCACGCTTCCCGAAGGGAGAAAGGCGGACAGGTATCCGGTAAGCGGCAGG
GTCGGAACAGGAGAGCGCACGAGGGAGCTTCCAGGGGGAAACGCCTGGTATCTTTATAGTCCTGTCGGGT
TTCGCCACCTCTGACTTGAGCGTCGATTTTTGTGATGCTCGTCAGGGGGGCGGAGCCTATGGAAAAACGC
CAGCAACGCGGCCTTTTTACGGTTCCTGGCCTTTTGCTGGCCTTTTGCTCACATGTTCTTTCCTGCGTTA
TCCCCTGATTCTGTGGATAACCGTATTACCGCCATGCATTAGTTATTAATAGTAATCAATTACGGGGTCA
TTAGTTCATAGCCCATATATGGAGTTCCG
Features (pLannotate 1.2.2; 16 found; start..end, strand, type, name):
      1..304     +  enhancer       CMV enhancer: human cytomegalovirus immediate early enhancer
    305..508     +  promoter       CMV promoter: human cytomegalovirus (CMV) immediate early promoter
    553..1269    +  CDS            EGFP: EGFP is a basic (constitutively fluorescent) green fluorescent protein published in 1996, derived from Aequorea victoria. It is reported to be a rapidly-maturing weak dimer with moderate acid sensitivity.
   1270..1304    +  misc_feature   MCS (fragment): multiple cloning site
   1426..2034    +  CDS            RAB13: RAB13_HUMAN - Experimental evidence at protein level: Swiss-Prot protein existence level 1. The small GTPases Rab are key regulators of intracellular membrane trafficking, from the formation of transport vesicles to their fusion with membranes. Rabs cycle between an inactive GDP-bound form and an active GTP-bound form that is able to recruit to membranes different sets of downstream effectors directly responsible for vesicle formation, movement, tethering and fusion. That Rab is involved in endocytic recycling and regulates the transport to the plasma membrane of transmembrane proteins like th
   2060..2144    +  CDS            large T antigen (fragment): large T antigen from SV40 (simian virus 40)
   2167..2288    +  polyA_signal   SV40 poly(A) signal: SV40 polyadenylation signal
   2322..2750    -  rep_origin     f1 ori (sequence partly withheld): f1 bacteriophage origin of replication; arrow indicates direction of (+) strand synthesis
   2777..2881    +  promoter       AmpR promoter: bla
   2883..3240    +  promoter       SV40 promoter: SV40 enhancer and early promoter
   3275..4069    +  CDS            NeoR/KanR: aminoglycoside phosphotransferase from Tn5; aph(3')-II (or nptII); confers resistance to neomycin, kanamycin, and G418 (Geneticin®)
   4090..4242    +  CDS            ble (fragment): BLE_KLEPN - Experimental evidence at protein level: Swiss-Prot protein existence level 1. Binding protein with a strong affinity to the bleomycin family of antibiotics. Binds to CL990; an antimitotic-antibiotic compound. From Klebsiella pneumoniae.
   4301..4348    +  polyA_signal   HSV TK poly(A) signal: herpes simplex virus thymidine kinase polyadenylation signal (Cole and Stacy, 1985)
   4439..4455    -  polyA_signal   bGH poly(A) signal (fragment): bovine growth hormone polyadenylation signal
   4677..5265    +  rep_origin     ori: high-copy-number ColE1/pMB1/pBR322/pUC origin of replication
   5380..5439    +  enhancer       CMV enhancer (fragment): human cytomegalovirus immediate early enhancer
