[The description below was written by a language model from this plasmid's Addgene catalogue record and pLannotate feature annotations shown in this document.]
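Description:
EGFP-Rab13 is a mammalian expression plasmid built on the pEGFP-C1 backbone that produces human RAB13 fused at its N terminus to enhanced green fluorescent protein. The full sequenced record is about 5.4 kb. Expression of the fusion is driven by the human cytomegalovirus immediate early enhancer and promoter, with the EGFP coding sequence placed first, followed by the remnant of the multiple cloning site and then the RAB13 open reading frame, which was inserted between EcoRI and BamHI sites that both remain intact. There is a stretch of roughly 120 nucleotides between the annotated end of the polylinker fragment and the start of the RAB13 coding sequence; the record does not say what this stretch contains. The transcript is terminated by the SV40 polyadenylation signal; the short large T antigen fragment annotated just upstream of it is simply part of that SV40-derived region.

For propagation in bacteria the plasmid carries a high-copy ColE1/pUC-type origin and is selected with kanamycin. The same Tn5 aminoglycoside phosphotransferase gene (NeoR/KanR) is preceded by both a bacterial bla promoter and the SV40 enhancer/early promoter and is followed by the HSV TK polyadenylation signal, so it can also confer G418 resistance in mammalian cells. An f1 origin is present for single-stranded DNA production. The small ble and bGH poly(A) fragments are backbone remnants with no evident function.

RAB13 is a small GTPase that regulates membrane trafficking, including endocytic recycling and delivery of transmembrane proteins to the plasma membrane. The stated purpose of the construct is fluorescent labelling of Rab13, allowing Rab13-positive compartments to be visualised in transfected cells. It is associated with a study of the endosomal transport required for reovirus infection.
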