Addgene plasmid #110500: EGFP-Rab13
Purpose: Fluorescent Rab13
Depositing lab: Bernardo Mainou. Depositing organization: Emory University. Publication: Transport to late endosomes is required for efficient reovirus infection. Mainou BA, Dermody TS. J Virol. 2012 Aug;86(16):8346-58. doi: 10.1128/JVI.00100-12. Epub 2012 Jun 6. PubMed 22674975.
Backbone
  Vector backbone: pEGFP-C1
  Backbone size w/o insert (bp): 4700
  Vector type: Mammalian Expression
Growth in bacteria
  Bacterial resistance: Kanamycin, 50 μg/mL
  Growth temperature: 37°C
  Growth strain: DH5alpha
  Copy number: High Copy
Gene/Insert
  Gene/Insert name: Rab13
  Species: H. sapiens (human)
  Entrez Gene: RAB13 (a.k.a. GIG4)
  Tag / fusion protein: EGFP (N terminal on backbone)
  Cloning method: Restriction Enzyme; 5′ cloning site EcoRI (not destroyed); 3′ cloning site BamHI (not destroyed)
  Sequencing primers: 5′ unknown
Terms and licenses: Academic/Nonprofit Terms; Industry Terms: Not Available to Industry
How to cite: EGFP-Rab13 was a gift from Bernardo Mainou (Addgene plasmid # 110500 ; http://n2t.net/addgene:110500 ; RRID:Addgene_110500)
